Addgene plasmid #39866: pWA PAS-E BAD K-GAFm
Depositing lab: Vladislav Verkhusha. Depositing organization: Albert Einstein College of Medicine. Publication: A Near-Infrared BiFC Reporter for In Vivo Imaging of Protein-Protein Interactions. Filonov GS, Verkhusha VV. Chem Biol. 2013 Jul 23. pii: S1074-5521(13)00242-1. doi: 10.1016/j.chembiol.2013.06.009. PubMed 23891149.
Backbone
  Vector backbone: pWA21 (modified)
  Backbone manufacturer: Wegerer, A. et al., BMC Biotechnol 8, 2 (2008)
  Total vector size (bp): 8200
  Modifications to backbone: AraC protein gene and arabinose promoter with the following MCS were added after PCR amplification from the pBAD HisB plasmid (Invitrogen)
  Vector type: Bacterial Expression
Growth in bacteria
  Bacterial resistance: Ampicillin, 100 μg/mL
  Growth temperature: 37°C
  Growth strain: DH5alpha
  Copy number: Unknown
Gene/Insert 1
  Gene/Insert name: iRFP protein PAS domain
  Promoter: rhamnose inducible
  Tag / fusion protein: E coil (C terminal on insert)
  Cloning method: Restriction Enzyme; 5′ cloning site PstI (not destroyed); 3′ cloning site BglII (not destroyed)
  Sequencing primers: 5′ actggtcgtagggagaccaca; 3′ gatggagcgactcgttaatcg
Gene/Insert 2
  Gene/Insert name: iRFP protein GAF domain (mutated)
  Mutation: F165Y, D232Y, W308R
  Promoter: arabinose inducible
  Tag / fusion protein: K coil (N terminal on insert)
  Cloning method: Restriction Enzyme; 5′ cloning site NcoI (not destroyed); 3′ cloning site KpnI (not destroyed)
  Sequencing primers: 5′ ccataagattagcggatcctac
Terms and licenses: Academic/Nonprofit Terms; Industry Terms: Not Available to Industry
How to cite: pWA PAS-E BAD K-GAFm was a gift from Vladislav Verkhusha (Addgene plasmid # 39866 ; http://n2t.net/addgene:39866 ; RRID:Addgene_39866)
