[The description below was written by a language model from this plasmid's Addgene catalogue record and pLannotate feature annotations shown in this document.]
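Description:
pWA PAS-E BAD K-GAFm is an 8.2 kb bacterial expression plasmid built on a modified pWA21 backbone, designed to co-express the two halves of a split near-infrared fluorescent protein in E. coli under independent inducible control. It is propagated through a ColE1/pMB1-type origin accompanied by the rop gene and the bom region, and it is selected with ampicillin through the bla (AmpR) gene. The record lists the copy number as unknown. The annotation also shows a partial cer multimer-resolution site and a truncated tetracycline-resistance gene, presumably backbone remnants.

The payload consists of two expression cassettes derived from iRFP (iRFP713), a bacterial phytochrome-based reporter that requires biliverdin as its chromophore. The first cassette places the iRFP PAS domain, fused at its C terminus to an E coil, under the L-rhamnose-inducible rhaB promoter. A short T7 promoter lies just upstream, and a fragment resembling a His/TEV tag is annotated ahead of the coding region. The second cassette was created by transferring araC and the araBAD promoter with its cloning site from pBAD HisB. It drives arabinose-inducible expression of the GAF domain carrying the F165Y, D232Y and W308R mutations, with a K coil fused at its N terminus. On the circular map this coding region spans the sequence origin, which is why it is annotated at the start of the record. Each cassette is followed by rrnB terminator sequences.

The E and K coils are complementary peptides that heterodimerise, so they serve as a model interacting pair that brings PAS and GAF together to restore fluorescence. According to the associated publication, the construct supports the development of a near-infrared bimolecular fluorescence complementation reporter for protein–protein interactions. The two separate inducers allow each half to be expressed on its own or together.
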