Features (pLannotate 1.2.2; 23 found; start..end, strand, type, name):
      1..592     +  CDS            iRFP713 (fragment): phytochrome-based near-infrared fluorescent protein, originally termed iRFP (Filonov et al., 2011) name was changed to iRFP713 (Shcherbakova and Verkhusha, 2013)
    703..818     +  ncRNA          5S rRNA: Accession: RF00001 - 5S ribosomal RNA
    822..908     +  terminator     rrnB T1 terminator: Escherichia coli rrnB; transcription terminator T1 from the E. coli rrnB gene
   1018..1045    +  terminator     rrnB T2 terminator: transcription terminator T2 from the E. coli rrnB gene
   1064..1155    +  promoter       AmpR promoter: bla
   1156..2016    +  CDS            AmpR: β-lactamase; bla; confers resistance to ampicillin, carbenicillin, and related antibiotics
   2187..2775    +  rep_origin     ori: high-copy-number ColE1/pMB1/pBR322/pUC origin of replication
   2961..3103    -  misc_feature   bom: basis of mobility region from pBR322
   3205..3396    -  CDS            rop: Rop protein, which maintains plasmids at low copy number; rop
   3400..3795    +  CDS            YPB1_ECOLX: Protein predicted: Swiss-Prot protein existence level 4. From Escherichia coli.
   4037..4751    -  CDS            TcR (fragment): tetracycline efflux protein; tet; confers resistance to tetracycline
   4752..5009    -  misc_feature   cer region (fragment): ColE1-derived recombination site that helps to maintain plasmids as monomers
   5038..5056    +  promoter       T7 promoter: promoter for bacteriophage T7 RNA polymerase
   5068..5186    +  promoter       rhaB promoter: promoter of the E. coli rhaBAD operon, conferring tight induction with L-rhamnose and repression with D-glucose in the presence of RhaR and RhaS (Giacalone et al., 2006)
   5258..5277    +  CDS            capTEV™ (fragment): composite tag for in vivo biotinylation, TEV protease cleavage, and 6xHis tagging
   5285..5674    +  CDS            iRFP713 (fragment): iRFP713 is a basic (constitutively fluorescent) near ir fluorescent protein published in 2011, derived from Rhodopseudomonas palustris. It has low acid sensitivity. It requires the cofactor biliverdin for fluorescence.
   5794..6183    +  CDS            araC (fragment): L-arabinose regulatory protein; araC
   6273..6388    +  ncRNA          5S rRNA: Accession: RF00001 - 5S ribosomal RNA
   6392..6478    +  terminator     rrnB T1 terminator: Escherichia coli rrnB; transcription terminator T1 from the E. coli rrnB gene
   6503..6587    -  misc_feature   bom (fragment): basis of mobility region from pBR322
   6689..6729    -  CDS            rop (fragment): Rop protein, which maintains plasmids at low copy number; rop
   6851..7729    -  CDS            araC: L-arabinose regulatory protein; araC
   7756..8040    +  promoter       araBAD promoter: araBAD; promoter of the L-arabinose operon of E. coli; the araC regulatory gene is transcribed in the opposite direction (Guzman et al., 1995)
>Addgene plasmid #39866 | pWA PAS-E BAD K-GAFm | depositor full sequence | sequence record 50645 | pWA PAS-E BAD K-GAFm sequence 8200 bps
CCTCCCCAGCGGGACGTCGCCGAGCCGCAGGCGTTCTTCCGCCGCACCAACAGCGCCATCCGCCGCCTGC
AGGCCGCCGAAACCTTGGAAAGCGCCTGCGCCGCCGCGGCGCAAGAGGTGCGGAAGATTACCGGCTACGA
TCGGGTGATGATCTATCGCTTCGCCTCCGACTTCAGCGGCGAAGTGATCGCAGAGGATCGGTGCGCCGAG
GTCGAGTCAAAACTAGGCCTGCACTATCCTGCCTCAACCGTGCCGGCGCAGGCCCGTCGGCTCTATACCA
TCAACCCGGTACGGATCATTCCCGATATCAATTATCGGCCGGTGCCGGTCACCCCATACCTCAATCCGGT
CACCGGGCGGCCGATTGATCTTAGCTTCGCCATCCTGCGCAGCGTCTCGCCCGTCCATCTGGAATTCATG
CGCAACATAGGCATGCACGGCACGATGTCGATCTCGATTTTGCGCGGCGAGCGACTGTGGGGATTGATCG
TTTGCCATCACCGAACGCCGTACTACGTCGATCTCGATGGCCGCCAAGCCTGCGAGCTAGTCGCCCAGGT
TCTGGCCCGGCAGATCGGCGTGATGGAAGAGTAAGGTACCATATGGGAATTCGAAGCTTGGCTGTTTTGG
CGGATGAGAGAAGATTTTCAGCCTGATACAGATTAAATCAGAACGCAGAAGCGGTCTGATAAAACAGAAT
TTGCCTGGCGGCAGTAGCGCGGTGGTCCCACCTGACCCCATGCCGAACTCAGAAGTGAAACGCCGTAGCG
CCGATGGTAGTGTGGGGTCTCCCCATGCGAGAGTAGGGAACTGCCAGGCATCAAATAAAACGAAAGGCTC
AGTCGAAAGACTGGGCCTTTCGTTTTATCTGTTGTTTGTCGGTGAACGCTCTCCTGAGTAGGACAAATCC
GCCGGGAGCGGATTTGAACGTTGCGAAGCAACGGCCCGGAGGGTGGCGGCGGCCGCGAGGGTGGCGGGCA
GGACGCCCGCCATAAACTGCCAGGCATCAAATTAAGCAGAAGGCCATCCTGACGGATGGCCTTTTTGCGT
TTCTACAAACTCTTTTGTTTATTTTTCTAAATACATTCAAATATGTATCCGCTCATGAGACAATAACCCT
GATAAATGCTTCAATAATATTGAAAAAGGAAGAGTATGAGTATTCAACATTTCCGTGTCGCCCTTATTCC
CTTTTTTGCGGCATTTTGCCTTCCTGTTTTTGCTCACCCAGAAACGCTGGTGAAAGTAAAAGATGCTGAA
GATCAGTTGGGTGCACGAGTGGGTTACATCGAACTGGATCTCAACAGCGGTAAGATCCTTGAGAGTTTTC
GCCCCGAAGAACGTTTTCCAATGATGAGCACTTTTAAAGTTCTGCTATGTGGCGCGGTATTATCCCGTGT
TGACGCCGGGCAAGAGCAACTCGGTCGCCGCATACACTATTCTCAGAATGACTTGGTTGAGTACTCACCA
GTCACAGAAAAGCATCTTACGGATGGCATGACAGTAAGAGAATTATGCAGTGCTGCCATAACCATGAGTG
ATAACACTGCGGCCAACTTACTTCTGACAACGATCGGAGGACCGAAGGAGCTAACCGCTTTTTTGCACAA
CATGGGGGATCATGTAACTCGCCTTGATCGTTGGGAACCGGAGCTGAATGAAGCCATACCAAACGACGAG
CGTGACACCACGATGCCTGTAGCAATGGCAACAACGTTGCGCAAACTATTAACTGGCGAACTACTTACTC
TAGCTTCCCGGCAACAATTAATAGACTGGATGGAGGCGGATAAAGTTGCAGGACCACTTCTGCGCTCGGC
CCTTCCGGCTGGCTGGTTTATTGCTGATAAATCTGGAGCCGGTGAGCGTGGGTCTCGCGGTATCATTGCA
GCACTGGGGCCAGATGGTAAGCCCTCCCGTATCGTAGTTATCTACACGACGGGGAGTCAGGCAACTATGG
ATGAACGAAATAGACAGATCGCTGAGATAGGTGCCTCACTGATTAAGCATTGGTAACTGTCAGACCAAGT
TTACTCATATATACTTTAGATTGATTTAAAACTTCATTTTTAATTTAAAAGGATCTAGGTGAAGATCCTT
TTTGATAATCTCATGACCAAAATCCCTTAACGTGAGTTTTCGTTCCACTGAGCGTCAGACCCCGTAGAAA
AGATCAAAGGATCTTCTTGAGATCCTTTTTTTCTGCGCGTAATCTGCTGCTTGCAAACAAAAAAACCACC
GCTACCAGCGGTGGTTTGTTTGCCGGATCAAGAGCTACCAACTCTTTTTCCGAAGGTAACTGGCTTCAGC
AGAGCGCAGATACCAAATACTGTCCTTCTAGTGTAGCCGTAGTTAGGCCACCACTTCAAGAACTCTGTAG
CACCGCCTACATACCTCGCTCTGCTAATCCTGTTACCAGTGGCTGCTGCCAGTGGCGATAAGTCGTGTCT
TACCGGGTTGGACTCAAGACGATAGTTACCGGATAAGGCGCAGCGGTCGGGCTGAACGGGGGGTTCGTGC
ACACAGCCCAGCTTGGAGCGAACGACCTACACCGAACTGAGATACCTACAGCGTGAGCTATGAGAAAGCG
CCACGCTTCCCGAAGGGAGAAAGGCGGACAGGTATCCGGTAAGCGGCAGGGTCGGAACAGGAGAGCGCAC
GAGGGAGCTTCCAGGGGGAAACGCCTGGTATCTTTATAGTCCTGTCGGGTTTCGCCACCTCTGACTTGAG
CGTCGATTTTTGTGATGCTCGTCAGGGGGGCGGAGCCTATGGAAAAACGCCAGCAACGCGGCCTTTTTAC
GGTTCCTGGCCTTTTGCTGGCCTTTTGCTCACATGTTCTTTCCTGCGTTATCCCCTGATTCTGTGGATAA
CCGTATTACCGCCTTTGAGTGAGCTGATACCGCTCGCCGCAGCCGAACGACCGAGCGCAGCGAGTCAGTG
AGCGAGGAAGCGGAAGAGCGCCTGATGCGGTATTTTCTCCTTACGCATCTGTGCGGTATTTCACACCGCA
TATATGGTGCACTCTCAGTACAATCTGCTCTGATGCCGCATAGTTAAGCCAGTATACACTCCGCTATCGC
TACGTGACTGGGTCATGGCTGCGCCCCGACACCCGCCAACACCCGCTGACGCGCCCTGACGGGCTTGTCT
GCTCCCGGCATCCGCTTACAGACAAGCTGTGACCGTCTCCGGGAGCTGCATGTGTCAGAGGTTTTCACCG
TCATCACCGAAACGCGCGAGGCAGCTGCGGTAAAGCTCATCAGCGTGGTCGTGAAGCGATTCACAGATGT
CTGCCTGTTCATCCGCGTCCAGCTCGTTGAGTTTCTCCAGAAGCGTTAATGTCTGGCTTCTGATAAAGCG
GGCCATGTTAAGGGCGGTTTTTTCCTGTTTGGTCACTTGATGCCTCCGTGTAAGGGGGAATTTCTGTTCA
TGGGGGTAATGATACCGATGAAACGAGAGAGGATGCTCACGATACGGGTTACTGATGATGAACATGCCCG
GTTACTGGAACGTTGTGAGGGTAAACAACTGGCGGTATGGATGCGGCGGGACCAGAGAAAAATCACTCAG
GGTCAATGCCAGCGCTTCGTTAATACAGATGTAGGTGTTCCACAGGGTAGCCAGCAGCATCCTGCGATGC
AGATCCGGAACATAATGGTGCAGGGCGCTGACTTCCGCGTTTCCAGACTTTACGAAACACGGAAACCGAA
GACCATTCATGTTGTTGCTCAGGTCGCAGACGTTTTGCAGCAGCAGTCGCTTCACGTTCGCTCGCGTATC
GGTGATTCATTCTGCTAACCAGTAAGGCAACCCCGCCAGCCTAGCCGGGTCCTCAACGACAGGAGCACGA
TCATGCGCACCCGTGGCCAGGACCCAACGCTGCCCGAGATGCGCCGCGTGCGGCTGCTGGAGATGGCGGA
CGCGATGGATATGTTCTGCCAAGGGTTGGTTTGCGCATTCACAGTTCTCCGCAAGAATTGATTGGCTCCA
ATTCTTGGAGTGGTGAATCCGTTAGCGAGGTGCCGCCGGCTTCCATTCAGGTCGAGGTGGCCCGGCTCCA
TGCACCGCGACGCAACGCGGGGAGGCAGACAAGGTATAGGGCGGCGCCTACAATCCATGCCAACCCGTTC
CATGTGCTCGCCGAGGCGGCATAAATCGCCGTGACGATCAGCGGTCCAGTGATCGAAGTTAGGCTGGTAA
GAGCCGCGAGCGATCCTTGAAGCTGTCCCTGATGGTCGTCATCTACCTGCCTGGACAGCATGGCCTGCAA
CGCGGGCATCCCGATGCCGCCGGAAGCGAGAAGAATCATAATGGGGAAGGCCATCCAGCCTCGCGTCGCG
AACGCCAGCAAGACGTAGCCCAGCGCGTCGGCCGCCATGCCGGCGATAATGGCCTGCTTCTCGCCGAAAC
GTTTGGTGGCGGGACCAGTGACGAAGGCTTGAGCGAGGGCGTGCAAGATTCCGAATACCGCAAGCGACAG
GCCGATCATCGTCGCGCTCCAGCGAAAGCGGTCCTCGCCGAAAATGACCCAGAGCGCTGCCGGCACCTGT
CCTACGAGTTGCATGATAAAGAAGACAGTCATAAGTGCGGCGACGATAGTCATGCCCCGCGCCCACCGGA
AGGAGCTGACTGGGTTGAAGGCTCTCAAGGGCATCGGTCGACGCTCTCCCTTATGCGACTCCTGCATTAG
GAAGCAGCCCAGTAGTAGGTTGAGGCCGTTGAGCACCGCCGCCGCAAGGAATGGTGCATGCTCGATGGCT
ACGAGGGCAGACAGTAAGTGGATTTACCATAATCCCTTAATTGTACGCACCGCTAAAACGCGTTCAGCGC
GATCACGGCAGCAGACAGGTAAAAATGGCAACAAACCACCCTAAAAACTGCGCGATCGCGCCTGATAAAT
TTTAACCGTATGAATACCTATGCAACCAGAGGGTACAGGCCACATTACCCCCACTTAATCCACTGAAGCT
GCCATTTTTCATGGTTTCACCATCCCAGCGAAGGGCCATGCATGCATCGAAATTAATACGACGAAATTAA
TACGACTCACTATAGGGCAATTGCGATCACCACAATTCAGCAAATTGTGAACATCATCACGTTCATCTTT
CCCTGGTTGCCAATGGCCCATTTTCCTGTCAGTAACGAGAAGGTCGCGAATTCAGGCGCTTTTTAGACTG
GTCGTAGGGAGACCACAACGGTTTCCCTCTAGAAATAATTTTCTTAAGAAGGAGATATACATATGACCAT
GATTACGCATCATCATCATCATCATGGCTGCAGCATGGCGGAAGGATCCGTCGCCAGGCAGCCTGACCTC
TTGACCTGCGACGATGAGCCGATCCATATCCCCGGTGCCATCCAACCGCATGGACTGCTGCTCGCCCTCG
CCGCCGACATGACGATCGTTGCCGGCAGCGACAACCTTCCCGAACTCACCGGACTGGCGATCGGCGCCCT
GATCGGCCGCTCTGCGGCCGATGTCTTCGACTCGGAGACGCACAACCGTCTGACGATCGCCTTGGCCGAG
CCCGGGGCGGCCGTCGGAGCACCGATCACTGTCGGCTTCACGATGCGAAAGGACGCAGGCTTCATCGGCT
CCTGGCATCGCCATGATCAGCTCATCTTCCTCGAGCTCGAGCCTCCCCAGCGGGGCGGCAGCGAAGTGAG
CGCGCTGGAAAAAGAGGTCTCCGCTCTTGAGAAGGAAGTTTCTGCCTTGGAGAAAGAGGTGAGCGCCCTG
GAGAAGGAAGTCTCTGCGCTTGAAAAAGGCGGCAGCTAAAGATCTCAGGTTCAATGGAAGCGATTAACGA
GTCGCTCCATCCACCGATGGATAATCGGGTACGCGAGGCTTGTCAGTACATCAGCGATCACCTGGCAGAC
AGCAATTTTGATATCGCCAGCGTCGCACAGCATGTTTGCTTGTCGCCGTCGCGTCTGTCACATCTTTTCC
GCCAGCAGTTAGGGATTAGCGTCTTAAGCTGGCGCGAGGACCAACGTATCAGCCAGGCGAAGCTGCTTTT
GAGCACCACCCGGATGCCTATCGCCACCGTCGGTCGCAATGTTGGTTTTGACGATCAACTCTATTTCTCG
CGGGTATTTAAAAAATGCACCGGGGCCAGCCCGAGCGAGTTCCGTGCCGGTTGTGAAGAAAAAGTGAATG
ATGTAGCCGTCAAGTTGTCATAAAAGCTTGGCTGTTTTGGCGGATGAGAGAAGATTTTCAGCCTGATACA
GATTAAATCAGAACGCAGAAGCGGTCTGATAAAACAGAATTTGCCTGGCGGCAGTAGCGCGGTGGTCCCA
CCTGACCCCATGCCGAACTCAGAAGTGAAACGCCGTAGCGCCGATGGTAGTGTGGGGTCTCCCCATGCGA
GAGTAGGGAACTGCCAGGCATCAAATAAAACGAAAGGCTCAGTCGAAAGACTGGGCCTTTCGTTTTATCT
GTTGTTTGTCGGTGAACGCTCTCCTGAGTAGGACAAATCCGCCGGGAGCGGATTTGACCTAGGCACTCTC
AGTACAATCTGCTCTGATGCCGCATAGTTAAGCCAGTATACACTCCGCTATCGCTACGTGACTGGGTCAT
GGCTGCGCCCCGACACCCGCCAACACCCGCTGACGCGCCCTGACGGGCTTGTCTGCTCCCGGCATCCGCT
TACAGACAAGCTGTGACCGTCTCCGGGAGCTGCATGTGTCAGAGGTTTTCACCGTCATCACCGAAACGCG
CGAGGCAGCAGATCAATTCGCGCGCGAAGGCGAAGCGGCATGCATAATGTGCCTGTCAAATGGACGAAGC
AGGGATTCTGCAAACCCTATGCTACTCCGTCAAGCCGTCAATTGTCTGATTCGTTACCAATTATGACAAC
TTGACGGCTACATCATTCACTTTTTCTTCACAACCGGCACGGAACTCGCTCGGGCTGGCCCCGGTGCATT
TTTTAAATACCCGCGAGAAATAGAGTTGATCGTCAAAACCAACATTGCGACCGACGGTGGCGATAGGCAT
CCGGGTGGTGCTCAAAAGCAGCTTCGCCTGGCTGATACGTTGGTCCTCGCGCCAGCTTAAGACGCTAATC
CCTAACTGCTGGCGGAAAAGATGTGACAGACGCGACGGCGACAAGCAAACATGCTGTGCGACGCTGGCGA
TATCAAAATTGCTGTCTGCCAGGTGATCGCTGATGTACTGACAAGCCTCGCGTACCCGATTATCCATCGG
TGGATGGAGCGACTCGTTAATCGCTTCCATGCGCCGCAGTAACAATTGCTCAAGCAGATTTATCGCCAGC
AGCTCCGAATAGCGCCCTTCCCCTTGCCCGGCGTTAATGATTTGCCCAAACAGGTCGCTGAAATGCGGCT
GGTGCGCTTCATCCGGGCGAAAGAACCCCGTATTGGCAAATATTGACGGCCAGTTAAGCCATTCATGCCA
GTAGGCGCGCGGACGAAAGTAAACCCACTGGTGATACCATTCGCGAGCCTCCGGATGACGACCGTAGTGA
TGAATCTCTCCTGGCGGGAACAGCAAAATATCACCCGGTCGGCAAACAAATTCTCGTCCCTGATTTTTCA
CCACCCCCTGACCGCGAATGGTGAGATTGAGAATATAACCTTTCATTCCCAGCGGTCGGTCGATAAAAAA
ATCGAGATAACCGTTGGCCTCAATCGGCGTTAAACCCGCCACCAGATGGGCATTAAACGAGTATCCCGGC
AGCAGGGGATCATTTTGCGCTTCAGCCATACTTTTCATACTCCCGCCATTCAGAGAAGAAACCAATTGTC
CATATTGCATCAGACATTGCCGTCACTGCGTCTTTTACTGGCTCTTCTCGCTAACCAAACCGGTAACCCC
GCTTATTAAAAGCATTCTGTAACAAAGCGGGACCAAAGCCATGACAAAAACGCGTAACAAAAGTGTCTAT
AATCACGGCAGAAAAGTCCACATTGATTATTTGCACGGCGTCACACTTTGCTATGCCATAGCATTTTTAT
CCATAAGATTAGCGGATCCTACCTGACGCTTTTTATCGCAACTCTCTACTGTTTCTCCATACCCGTTTTT
TTGGGCTAACAGGAGGAATTAACCATGGGCGGCAGCAAGGTGTCTGCACTTAAAGAAAAGGTTTCCGCAC
TCAAGGAGAAAGTTTCAGCTTTGAAAGAGAAGGTCAGTGCCCTTAAGGAAAAAGTGAGCGCGCTGAAAGA
AGGCGGCAGC
