>Addgene plasmid #39866 | pWA PAS-E BAD K-GAFm | addgene partial sequence | sequence record 52367 | pBAD-fwd
CTGACGCTTTTTATCGCAACTCTCTACTGTTTCTCCATACCCGTTTTTTGGGCTAACAGGAGGAATTAAC
CATGGGCGGCAGCAAGGTGTCTGCACTTAAAGAAAAGGTTTCCGCACTCAAGGAGAAAGTTTCAGCTTTG
AAAGAGAAGGTCAGTGCCCTTAAGGAAAAAGTGAGCGCGCTGAAAGAAGGCGGCAGCCCTCCCCAGCGGG
ACGTCGCCGAGCCGCAGGCGTTCTTCCGCCGCACCAACAGCGCCATCCGCCGCCTGCAGGCCGCCGAAAC
CTTGGAAAGCGCCTGCGCCGCCGCGGCGCAAGAGGTGCGGAAGATTACCGGCTACGATCGGGTGATGATC
TATCGCTTCGCCTCCGACTTCAGCGGCGAAGTGATCGCAGAGGATCGGTGCGCCGAGGTCGAGTCAAAAC
TAGGCCTGCACTATCCTGCCTCAACCGTGCCGGCGCAGGCCCGTCGGCTCTATACCATCAACCCGGTACG
GATCATTCCCGATATCAATTATCGGCCGGTGCCGGTCACCCCATACCTCAATCCGGTCACCGGGCGGCCG
ATTGATCTTAGCTTCGCCATCCTGCGCAGCGTCTCGCCCGTCCATCTGGAATTCATGCGCAACATAGGCA
TGCACGGCACGATGTCGATCTCGATTTTGCGCGGCGAGCGACTGTGGGGATTGATCGTTTGCCATCACCG
AACGCCGTACTACGTCGATCTCGATGGCCGCCAAGCCTGCGAGCTAGTCGCCCAGGTTCTGGCCCGGCAG
ATCGGCGTGATGGAAGAGTAAGGTACCATATGGGAATTCGAAGCTTGGCTGTTTTGGCGGATGAGAGAAG
ATTTTCAGCCTGATACAGATTAAATCAGAACGCAGAAGCGGTCTGATAAAACAGAA
