>Addgene plasmid #39866 | pWA PAS-E BAD K-GAFm | addgene partial sequence | sequence record 52368 | T7 5'-TAATACGACTCACTATAGGG-3'
TGAACATCATCACGTTCATCTTTCCCTGGTTGCCAATGGCCCATTTTCCTGTCAGTAACGAGAAGGTCGC
GAATTCAGGCGCTTTTTAGACTGGTCGTAGGGAGACCACAACGGTTTCCCTCTAGAAATAATTTTCTTAA
GAAGGAGATATACATATGACCATGATTACGCATCATCATCATCATCATGGCTGCAGCATGGCGGAAGGAT
CCGTCGCCAGGCAGCCTGACCTCTTGACCTGCGACGATGAGCCGATCCATATCCCCGGTGCCATCCAACC
GCATGGACTGCTGCTCGCCCTCGCCGCCGACATGACGATCGTTGCCGGCAGCGACAACCTTCCCGAACTC
ACCGGACTGGCGATCGGCGCCCTGATCGGCCGCTCTGCGGCCGATGTCTTCGACTCGGAGACGCACAACC
GTCTGACGATCGCCTTGGCCGAGCCCGGGGCGGCCGTCGGAGCACCGATCACTGTCGGCTTCACGATGCG
AAAGGACGCAGGCTTCATCGGCTCCTGGCATCGCCATGATCAGCTCATCTTCCTCGAGCTCGAGCCTCCC
CAGCGGGGCGGCAGCGAAGTGAGCGCGCTGGAAAAAGAGGTCTCCGCTCTTGAGAAGGAAGTTTCTGCCT
TGGAGAAAGAGGTGAGCGCCCTGGAGAAGGAAGTCTCTGCGCTTGAAAAAGGCGGCAGCTAAAGATCTCA
GGTTCAATGGAAGCGATTAACGAGTCGCTCCATCCACCGATGGATAATCGGGTACGCGAGGCTTGTCAGT
ACATCAGCGATCACCTGGCAGACAGCAATTTTGATATCGCCAGCGTCGCACAGCATGTTTGCTTGTCGCC
GTCGCGTCTGTCACATCTTT
